Addgene plasmid #81585: pDONR223_SYCP1_p.E442K
Purpose: Gateway Donor vector containing SYCP1 , part of the Target Accelerator Plasmid Collection.
Depositing lab: Jesse Boehm & William Hahn & David Root. Depositing organization: Broad Institute. Publication: Systematic Functional Interrogation of Rare Cancer Variants Identifies Oncogenic Alleles. Kim E, Ilic N, Shrestha Y, Zou L, Kamburov A, Zhu C, Yang X, Lubonja R, Tran N, Nguyen C, Lawrence MS, Piccioni F, Bagul M, Doench JG, Chouinard CR, Wu X, Hogstrom L, Natoli T, Tamayo P, Horn H, Corsello SM, Lage K, Root DE, Subramanian A, Golub TR, Getz G, Boehm JS, Hahn WC. Cancer Discov. 2016 Jul;6(7):714-26. doi: 10.1158/2159-8290.CD-16-0160. Epub 2016 May 4. PubMed 27147599.
Backbone
  Vector backbone: pDONR223
  Backbone manufacturer: Invitrogen
  Backbone size w/o insert (bp): 2790
  Vector type: Gateway Entry vector
Growth in bacteria
  Bacterial resistance: Spectinomycin, 50 μg/mL
  Growth temperature: 37°C
  Growth strain: DH5alpha
  Copy number: High Copy
Gene/Insert
  Gene/Insert name: SYCP1
  Species: H. sapiens (human)
  Mutation: E442K
  GenBank ID: NM_003176.3
  Entrez Gene: SYCP1 (a.k.a. CT8, HOM-TES-14, SCP-1, SCP1)
  Promoter: None
  Cloning method: Gateway Cloning
  Sequencing primers: 5′ M13pUC-fwd; 3′ M13-Rev
Terms and licenses: Academic/Nonprofit Terms; Industry Terms: Not Available to Industry
Depositor comments: Closed state: stop codon immediately follows insert
How to cite: pDONR223_SYCP1_p.E442K was a gift from Jesse Boehm & William Hahn & David Root (Addgene plasmid # 81585 ; http://n2t.net/addgene:81585 ; RRID:Addgene_81585)
