[The description below was written by a language model from this plasmid's Addgene catalogue record and pLannotate feature annotations shown in this document.]
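Description:
pDONR223_SYCP1_p.E442K is a Gateway entry clone built on the Invitrogen pDONR223 backbone. It carries the human SYCP1 open reading frame (synaptonemal complex protein 1, also known as SCP1 or CT8) with an E442K missense substitution. It is a bacterial propagation and shuttling plasmid rather than an expression vector. It replicates in E. coli from a high-copy ColE1/pUC-type origin and is selected with spectinomycin through the aadA (SmR) aminoglycoside adenylyltransferase gene. This gene sits downstream of a class 1 integron Pc promoter fragment and a short remnant of a gentamicin resistance gene. The rrnB T1 and T2 terminators help insulate the cloning region from read-through transcription. Small lacZα and lacI fragments are annotated as backbone remnants.

In the 5,724 nt sequenced record, the roughly 2.9 kb SYCP1 coding sequence is flanked by two attL recombination sites. The automated annotation labels both as attL3, so the exact attL variants should not be inferred from the table alone. These sites allow LR Clonase-mediated transfer of the ORF into any compatible Gateway destination vector, which then supplies the promoter and any tags. The record lists no promoter for the insert. The only nearby promoter is a T7 promoter beyond the 3′ attL site, on the opposite strand and pointing back toward the insert. The clone is in the "closed" configuration, with a stop codon immediately after the ORF, so it suits native or N-terminally tagged expression but not C-terminal fusions. The plasmid belongs to the Target Accelerator Plasmid Collection, which was assembled for systematic functional testing of rare cancer-associated variants.
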