Features (pLannotate 1.2.2; 12 found; start..end, strand, type, name):
     38..74      -  CDS            lacZα (fragment): LacZα fragment of β-galactosidase; lacZ fragment
     91..186     +  protein_bind   attL3: mutant version of attL; recombination site for the Gateway® LR reaction LR Clonase™
    192..3119    +  CDS            SYCP1: SYCP1_HUMAN - Also known as SCP1 From Homo sapiens (Human).
   3127..3222    -  protein_bind   attL3: mutant version of attL; recombination site for the Gateway® LR reaction LR Clonase™
   3241..3259    -  promoter       T7 promoter: promoter for bacteriophage T7 RNA polymerase
   3449..3472    +  promoter       Pc promoter (fragment): intI1 (promoter lies within the coding sequence); class 1 integron promoter
   3648..3704    +  CDS            GmR (fragment): gentamycin acetyltransferase; aacC1; confers resistance to gentamycin
   3711..4502    +  CDS            SmR: aminoglycoside adenylyltransferase (Murphy, 1985); aadA; confers resistance to spectinomycin and streptomycin
   4595..5183    +  rep_origin     ori: high-copy-number ColE1/pMB1/pBR322/pUC origin of replication
   5366..5458    +  CDS            lacI (fragment): lac repressor; lacI; The lac repressor binds to the lac operator to inhibit transcription in E. coli. This inhibition can be relieved by adding lactose or isopropyl-β-D-thiogalactopyranoside (IPTG).
   5513..5540    -  terminator     rrnB T2 terminator: transcription terminator T2 from the E. coli rrnB gene
   5672..5715    +  terminator     rrnB T1 terminator: Escherichia coli rrnB; transcription terminator T1 from the E. coli rrnB gene
>Addgene plasmid #81585 | pDONR223_SYCP1_p.E442K | addgene full sequence | sequence record 167055 | Addgene NGS Result
GGCAGTTCCCTACTCTCGCGTTAACGCTAGCATGGATGTTTTCCCAGTCACGACGTTGTAAAACGACGGC
CAGTCTTAAGCTCGGGCCCCAAATAATGATTTTATTTTGACTGATAGTGACCTGTTCGTTGCAACAAATT
GATGAGCAATGCTTTTTTATAATGCCAACTTTGTACAAAAAAGTTGGCACCATGGAAAAGCAAAAGCCCT
TTGCATTGTTCGTACCACCGAGATCAAGCAGCAGTCAGGTGTCTGCGGTGAAACCTCAGACCCTGGGAGG
CGATTCCACTTTCTTCAAGAGTTTCAACAAATGTACTGAAGATGATTTTGAGTTTCCATTTGCAAAGACT
AATCTCTCCAAAAATGGGGAAAACATTGATTCAGATCCTGCTTTACAAAAAGTTAATTTCTTGCCCGTGC
TTGAGCAGGTTGGTAATTCTGACTGTCACTATCAGGAAGGACTAAAAGACTCTGATTTGGAGAATTCAGA
GGGATTGAGCAGAGTGTATTCAAAACTGTATAAGGAGGCTGAAAAGATAAAAAAATGGAAAGTAAGTACA
GAAGCTGAACTGAGACAGAAAGAAAGTAAGTTGCAAGAAAACAGAAAGATAATTGAAGCACAGCGAAAAG
CCATTCAGGAACTGCAATTTGGAAATGAAAAAGTAAGTTTGAAATTAGAAGAAGGAATACAAGAAAATAA
AGATTTAATAAAAGAGAATAATGCCACAAGGCATTTATGTAATCTACTCAAAGAAACCTGTGCTAGATCT
GCAGAAAAGACAAAGAAATATGAATATGAACGGGAAGAAACCAGGCAAGTTTATATGGATCTAAATAATA
ACATTGAGAAAATGATAACAGCTTTTGAGGAACTTCGTGTGCAAGCTGAGAATTCCAGACTGGAAATGCA
TTTTAAGTTAAAGGAAGATTATGAAAAAATCCAACACCTTGAACAAGAATACAAGAAGGAAATAAATGAC
AAGGAAAAGCAGGTATCACTACTATTGATCCAAATCACTGAGAAAGAAAATAAAATGAAAGATTTAACAT
TTCTGCTAGAGGAATCCAGAGATAAAGTTAATCAATTAGAGGAAAAGACAAAATTACAGAGTGAAAACTT
AAAACAATCAATTGAGAAACAGCATCATTTGACTAAAGAACTAGAAGATATTAAAGTGTCATTACAAAGA
AGTGTGAGTACTCAAAAGGCTTTAGAGGAAGATTTACAGATAGCAACAAAAACAATTTGTCAGCTAACTG
AAGAAAAAGAAACTCAAATGGAAGAATCTAATAAAGCTAGAGCTGCTCATTCGTTTGTGGTTACTGAATT
TGAAACTACTGTCTGCAGCTTGGAAGAATTATTGAGAACAGAACAGCAAAGATTGGAAAAAAATGAAGAT
CAATTGAAAATACTTACCATGGAGCTTCAAAAGAAATCAAGTGAGCTGGAAGAGATGACTAAGCTTACAA
ATAACAAAGAAGTAGAACTTGAAGAATTGAAAAAAGTCTTGGGAAAAAAGGAAACACTTTTATATGAAAA
TAAACAATTTGAGAAGATTGCTGAAGAATTAAAAGGAACAGAACAAGAACTAATTGGTCTTCTCCAAGCC
AGAGAGAAAGAAGTACATGATTTGGAAATACAGTTAACTGCCATTACCACAAGTGAACAGTATTATTCAA
AAGAGGTTAAAGATCTAAAAACTGAGCTTGAAAACGAGAAGCTTAAGAATACTGAATTAACTTCACACTG
CAACAAGCTTTCACTAGAAAACAAAGAGCTCACACAGGAAACAAGTGATATGACCCTAGAACTCAAGAAT
CAGCAAGAAGATATTAATAATAACAAAAAGCAAGAAGAAAGGATGTTGAAACAAATAGAAAATCTTCAAG
AAACAGAAACCCAATTAAGAAATGAACTAGAATATGTGAGAGAAGAGCTAAAACAGAAAAGAGATGAAGT
TAAATGTAAATTGGACAAGAGTGAAGAAAATTGTAACAATTTAAGGAAACAAGTTGAAAATAAAAACAAG
TATATTGAAGAACTTCAGCAGGAGAATAAGGCCTTGAAAAAAAAAGGTACAGCAGAAAGCAAGCAACTGA
ATGTTTATGAGATAAAGGTCAATAAATTAGAGTTAGAACTAGAAAGTGCCAAACAGAAATTTGGAGAAAT
CACAGACACCTATCAGAAAGAAATTGAGGACAAAAAGATATCAGAAGAAAATCTTTTGGAAGAGGTTGAG
AAAGCAAAAGTAATAGCTGATGAAGCAGTAAAATTACAGAAAGAAATTGATAAGCGATGTCAACATAAAA
TAGCTGAAATGGTAGCACTTATGGAAAAACATAAGCACCAATATGATAAGATCATTGAAGAAAGAGACTC
AGAATTAGGACTTTATAAGAGCAAAGAACAAGAACAGTCATCACTGAGAGCATCTTTGGAGATTGAACTA
TCCAATCTCAAAGCTGAACTTTTGTCTGTTAAGAAGCAACTTGAAATAGAAAGAGAAGAGAAGGAAAAAC
TCAAAAGAGAGGCAAAAGAAAACACAGCTACTCTTAAAGAAAAAAAAGACAAGAAAACACAAACATTTTT
ATTGGAAACACCTGAAATTTATTGGAAATTGGATTCTAAAGCAGTTCCTTCACAAACTGTATCTCGAAAT
TTCACATCAGTTGATCATGGCATATCCAAAGATAAAAGAGACTATCTGTGGACATCTGCCAAAAATACTT
TATCTACACCATTGCCAAAGGCATATACAGTGAAGACACCAACAAAACCAAAACTACAGCAAAGAGAAAA
CTTGAATATACCCATTGAAGAAAGTAAAAAAAAGAGAAAAATGGCCTTTGAATTTGATATTAATTCAGAT
AGTTCAGAAACTACTGATCTTTTGAGCATGGTTTCAGAAGAAGAGACATTGAAAACACTGTATAGGAACA
ATAATCCACCAGCTTCTCATCTTTGTGTCAAAACACCAAAAAAGGCCCCTTCATCTCTAACAACCCCTGG
ATCTACACTGAAGTTTGGAGCTATAAGAAAAATGCGGGAGGACCGTTGGGCTGTAATTGCTAAAATGGAT
AGAAAAAAAAAACTAAAAGAAGCTGAAAAGTTATTTGTTTGATTGCCAACTTTCTTGTACAAAGTTGGCA
TTATAAGAAAGCATTGCTTATCAATTTGTTGCAACGAACAGGTCACTATCAGTCAAAATAAAATCATTAT
TTGCCATCCAGCTGATATCCCCTATAGTGAGTCGTATTACATGGTCATAGCTGTTTCCTGGCAGCTCTGG
CCCGTGTCTCAAAATCTCTGATGTTACATTGCACAAGATAAAAATATATCATCATGCCTCCTCTAGACCA
GCCAGGACAGAAATGCCTCGACTTCGCTGCTACCCAAGGTTGCCGGGTGACGCACACCGTGGAAACGGAT
GAAGGCACGAACCCAGTGGACATAAGCCTGTTCGGTTCGTAAGCTGTAATGCAAGTAGCGTATGCGCTCA
CGCAACTGGTCCAGAACCTTGACCGAACGCAGCGGTGGTAACGGCGCAGTGGCGGTTTTCATGGCTTGTT
ATGACTGTTTTTTTGGGGTACAGTCTATGCCTCGGGCATCCAAGCAGCAAGCGCGTTACGCCGTGGGTCG
ATGTTTGATGTTATGGAGCAGCAACGATGTTACGCAGCAGGGCAGTCGCCCTAAAACAAAGTTAAACATT
ATGAGGGAAGCGGTGATCGCCGAAGTATCGACTCAACTATCAGAGGTAGTTGGCGTCATCGAGCGCCATC
TCGAACCGACGTTGCTGGCCGTACATTTGTACGGCTCCGCAGTGGATGGCGGCCTGAAGCCACACAGTGA
TATTGATTTGCTGGTTACGGTGACCGTAAGGCTTGATGAAACAACGCGGCGAGCTTTGATCAACGACCTT
TTGGAAACTTCGGCTTCCCCTGGAGAGAGCGAGATTCTCCGCGCTGTAGAAGTCACCATTGTTGTGCACG
ACGACATCATTCCGTGGCGTTATCCAGCTAAGCGCGAACTGCAATTTGGAGAATGGCAGCGCAATGACAT
TCTTGCAGGTATCTTCGAGCCAGCCACGATCGACATTGATCTGGCTATCTTGCTGACAAAAGCAAGAGAA
CATAGCGTTGCCTTGGTAGGTCCAGCGGCGGAGGAACTCTTTGATCCGGTTCCTGAACAGGATCTATTTG
AGGCGCTAAATGAAACCTTAACGCTATGGAACTCGCCGCCCGACTGGGCTGGCGATGAGCGAAATGTAGT
GCTTACGTTGTCCCGCATTTGGTACAGCGCAGTAACCGGCAAAATCGCGCCGAAGGATGTCGCTGCCGAC
TGGGCAATGGAGCGCCTGCCGGCCCAGTATCAGCCCGTCATACTTGAAGCTAGACAGGCTTATCTTGGAC
AAGAAGAAGATCGCTTGGCCTCGCGCGCAGATCAGTTGGAAGAATTTGTCCACTACGTGAAAGGCGAGAT
CACCAAGGTAGTCGGCAAATAACCCTCGAGCCACCCATGACCAAAATCCCTTAACGTGAGTTACGCGTCG
TTCCACTGAGCGTCAGACCCCGTAGAAAAGATCAAAGGATCTTCTTGAGATCCTTTTTTTCTGCGCGTAA
TCTGCTGCTTGCAAACAAAAAAACCACCGCTACCAGCGGTGGTTTGTTTGCCGGATCAAGAGCTACCAAC
TCTTTTTCCGAAGGTAACTGGCTTCAGCAGAGCGCAGATACCAAATACTGTTCTTCTAGTGTAGCCGTAG
TTAGGCCACCACTTCAAGAACTCTGTAGCACCGCCTACATACCTCGCTCTGCTAATCCTGTTACCAGTGG
CTGCTGCCAGTGGCGATAAGTCGTGTCTTACCGGGTTGGACTCAAGACGATAGTTACCGGATAAGGCGCA
GCGGTCGGGCTGAACGGGGGGTTCGTGCACACAGCCCAGCTTGGAGCGAACGACCTACACCGAACTGAGA
TACCTACAGCGTGAGCTATGAGAAAGCGCCACGCTTCCCGAAGGGAGAAAGGCGGACAGGTATCCGGTAA
GCGGCAGGGTCGGAACAGGAGAGCGCACGAGGGAGCTTCCAGGGGGAAACGCCTGGTATCTTTATAGTCC
TGTCGGGTTTCGCCACCTCTGACTTGAGCGTCGATTTTTGTGATGCTCGTCAGGGGGGCGGAGCCTATGG
AAAAACGCCAGCAACGCGGCCTTTTTACGGTTCCTGGCCTTTTGCTGGCCTTTTGCTCACATGTTCTTTC
CTGCGTTATCCCCTGATTCTGTGGATAACCGTATTACCGCCTTTGAGTGAGCTGATACCGCTCGCCGCAG
CCGAACGACCGAGCGCAGCGAGTCAGTGAGCGAGGAAGCGGAAGAGCGCCCAATACGCAAACCGCCTCTC
CCCGCGCGTTGGCCGATTCATTAATGCAGCTGGCACGACAGGTTTCCCGACTGGAAAGCGGGCAGTGAGC
GCAACGCAATTAATACGCGTACCGCTAGCCAGGAAGAGTTTGTAGAAACGCAAAAAGGCCATCCGTCAGG
ATGGCCTTCTGCTTAGTTTGATGCCTGGCAGTTTATGGCGGGCGTCCTGCCCGCCACCCTCCGGGCCGTT
GCTTCACAACGTTCAAATCCGCTCCCGGCGGATTTGTCCTACTCAGGAGAGCGTTCACCGACAAACAACA
GATAAAACGAAAGGCCCAGTCTTCCGACTGAGCCTTTCGTTTTATTTGATGCCT
