>Addgene plasmid #81585 | pDONR223_SYCP1_p.E442K | depositor partial sequence | sequence record 154904 | Insert sequence
ATGGAAAAGCAAAAGCCCTTTGCATTGTTCGTACCACCGAGATCAAGCAGCAGTCAGGTGTCTGCGGTGA
AACCTCAGACCCTGGGAGGCGATTCCACTTTCTTCAAGAGTTTCAACAAATGTACTGAAGATGATTTTGA
GTTTCCATTTGCAAAGACTAATCTCTCCAAAAATGGGGAAAACATTGATTCAGATCCTGCTTTACAAAAA
GTTAATTTCTTGCCCGTGCTTGAGCAGGTTGGTAATTCTGACTGTCACTATCAGGAAGGACTAAAAGACT
CTGATTTGGAGAATTCAGAGGGATTGAGCAGAGTGTATTCAAAACTGTATAAGGAGGCTGAAAAGATAAA
AAAATGGAAAGTCAGTACAGAAGCTGAACTGAGACAGAAAGAAAGTATGTTGCAAGAAAACAGAAAGATA
ATTGAAGCACAGCGAAAAGCCATTCAGGAACTGCAATTTGGAAATGAAAAAGTAAGTTTGAAATTAGAAG
AAGGAATACAAGAAAATAAAGATTTAATAAAAGAGAATAATGCCACAAGGCATTTATGTAATCTACTCAA
AGAAACCTGTGCTAGATCTGCAGAAAAGACAAAGAAATATGAATATGAACGGGAAGAAACCAGGCAAGTT
TATATGGATCTAAATAATAACATTGAGAAAATGATAACAGCTTTTGAGGAACTTCGTGTGCAAGCTGAGA
ATTCCAGACTGGAAATGCATTTTAAGTTAAAGGAAGATTATGAAAAAATCCAACACCTTGAACAAGAATA
CAAGAAGGAAATAAATGACAAGGAAAAGCAGGTATCACTACTATTGATCCAAATCACTGAGAAAGAAAAT
AAAATGAAAGATTTAACATTTCTGCTAGAGGAATCCAGAGATAAAGTTAATCAATTAGAGGAAAAGACAA
AATTACAGAGTGAAAACTTAAAACAATCAATTGAGAAACAGCATCATTTGACTAAAGAACTAGAAGATAT
TAAAGTGTCATTACAAAGAAGTGTGAGTACTCAAAAGGCTTTAGAGGAAGATTTACAGATAGCAACAAAA
ACAATTTGTCAGCTAACTGAAGAAAAAGAAACTCAAATGGAAGAATCTAATAAAGCTAGAGCTGCTCATT
CGTTTGTGGTTACTGAATTTGAAACTACTGTCTGCAGCTTGGAAGATTATTGAGAACAGAACAGCAAAGA
TTGGAAAAAAATGAAGATCAATTGAAAATACTTACCATGGAGCTTCAAAAGAAATCAAGTGAGCTGGAAG
AGATGACTAAGCTTACAAATAACAAAGAAGTAGAACTTGAAGAATTGAAAAAAGTCTTGGGAAAAAAGGA
AACACTTTTATATGAAAATAAACAATTTGAGAAGATTGCTGAAGAATTAAAAGGAACAGAACAAGAACTA
ATTGGTCTTCTCCAAGCCAGAGAGAAAGAAGTACATGATTTGGAAATACAGTTAACTGCCATTACCACAA
GTGAACAGTATTATTCAAAAGAGGTTAAAGATCTAAAAACTGAGCTTGAAAACGAGAAGCTTAAGAATAC
TGAATTAACTTCACACTGCAACAAGCTTTCACTAGAAAACAAAGAGCTCACACAGGAAACAAGTGATATG
ACCCTAGAACTCAAGAATCAGCAAGAAGATATTAATAATAACAAAAAGCAAGAAGAAAGGATGTTGAAAC
AAATAGAAAATCTTCAAGAAACAGAAACCCAATTAAGAAATGAACTAGAATATGTGAGAGAAGAGCTAAA
ACAGAAAAGAGATGAAGTTAAATGTAAATTGGACAAGAGTGAAGAAAATTGTAACAATTTAAGGAAACAA
GTTGAAAATAAAAACAAGTATATTGAAGAACTTCAGCAGGAGAATAAGGCCTTGAAAAAAAAAGGTACAG
CAGAAAGCAAGCAACTGAATGTTTATGAGATAAAGGTCAATAAATTAGAGTTAGAACTAGAAAGTGCCAA
ACAGAAATTTGGAGAAATCACAGACACCTATCAGAAAGAAATTGAGGACAAAAAGATATCAGAAGAAAAT
CTTTTGGAAGAGGTTGAGAAAGCAAAAGTAATAGCTGATGAAGCAGTAAAATTACAGAAAGAAATTGATA
AGCGATGTCAACATAAAATAGCTGAAATGGTAGCACTTATGGAAAACATAAGCACCAATATGATAAGATC
ATTGAAGAAAGAGACTCAGAATTAGGACTTTATAAGAGCAAAGAACAAGAACAGTCATCACTGAGAGCAT
CTTTGGAGATTGAACTATCCAATCTCAAAGCTGAACTTTTGTCTGTTAAGAAGCAACTTGAAATAGAAAG
AGAAGAGAAGGAAAAACTCAAAAGAGAGGCAAAAGAAAACACAGCTACTCTTAAAGAAAAAAAAGACAAG
AAAACACAAACATTTTTATTGGAAACACCTGAAATTTATTGGAAATTGGATTCTAAAGCAGTTCCTTCAC
AAACTGTATCTCGAAATTTCACATCAGTTGATCATGGCATATCCAAAGATAAAAGAGACTATCTGTGGAC
ATCTGCCAAAAATACTTTATCTACACCATTGCCAAAGGCATATACAGTGAAGACACCAACAAAACCAAAA
CTACAGCAAAGAGAAAACTTGAATATACCCATTGAAGAAAGTAAAAAAAAGAGAAAAATGGCCTTTGAAT
TTGATATTAATTCAGATAGTTCAGAAACTACTGATCTTTTGAGCATGGTTTCAGAAGAAGAGACATTGAA
AACACTGTATAGGAACAATAATCCACCAGCTTCTCATCTTTGTGTCAAAACACCAAAAAAGGCCCCTTCA
TCTCTAACAACCCCTGGATCTACACTGAAGTTTGGAGCTATAAGAAAAATGCGGGAGGACCGTTGGGCTG
TAATTGCTAAAATGGATAGAAAAAAAAAACTAAAAGAAGCTGAAAAGTTATTTGTT
